>Addgene plasmid #73046 | wt Cus2p | depositor full sequence | sequence record 150790 | wt Cus2p sequence 6540 bps
TATGGATGCTGATGAATTGGAATTGAAAGGTCATTTGAAAAAATTGAAAAAAGAAGAATTGCTTAGAAGG
AAACAGTTAAAAGAGAGTAATCTTCAGAAAAGAGAGCTTGAATATAATAATGCCTCAAAAAATACTTCAA
TATATATTTCTGGTCTTCCCACAGACAAAACAACGAAAGAAGGACTCACTGAGCAGTTTTGCAAGTATGG
AATGATAAGAACCAATCGAGATGGGGAACCCCTTTGCAAGCTATATGTGAATGATAAAGGCGCTTTCAAA
GGGGATGCCTTGATCACTTATTCCAAGGAAGAAAGTGTTACATTAGCAATCGAAATGATGAACGAGTCGA
TCTTCCTGGGAAAACAGATCAGGGTCGAAAGAGCCCAATTTCAAAACAAGGAAGGTGACAATATGCACGG
GAAAGAAAATGATTTAAAGGAGTTCAACGGACCTGAGCCTCCAATAAAGAGGCTAAAAAAAGCGAAGTCT
GAAGGGGAGGGGGAAGTAATAGATTACAATGACGATGAAAGCCTAGCAAAAGCTGATCGAACGGTGATAT
TTGCCAACGTATTCAATATTTACAAATCATACACAAATGATGATATAAATGATATTCAGGAAGATCTTTT
GGAAGGCTGTGAAGAGATAGGTCAAGTAGACAGTATATCTGTATCTCCCAATAAGGGGGAAGCGACGGTC
GTCTTTAAGAACAATAAAGTTGCATTGCAATGTTGCAAAATCATGACCGGACGTTATTTTGATGGGCAAA
AGTTGCTTGCTTTCATTTCTGGAGATGAGAACACTTCAAGCACAAGTGACAAGAATGAGGACAGCGAAGT
GGAAGATGACCTTATATAGGGATCCTAATAACTAAGTAAACTAGTGCCTGAGCAATAACTAGCATAACCC
CCTTGGGGCCTCTAAACGGGTCTTGAGGGGTTTTTTGCTGAAAGGAGGAACTATATCCGGATATCCCGCA
AGAGGCCCGGCAGTACCGGCATAACCAAGCCTATGCCTACAGCATCCAGGGTGACGGTGCCGAGGATGAC
GATGAGCGCATTGTTAGATTTCATACACGGTGCCTGACTGCGTTAGCAATTTAACTGTGATAAACTACCG
CATTAAAGCTTATCGATGATAAGCTGTCAAACATGAGAATTCTTGAAGACGAAAGGGCCTCGTGATACGC
CTATTTTTATAGGTTAATGTCATGATAATAATGGTTTCTTAGACGTCAGGTGGCACTTTTCGGGGAAATG
TGCGCGGAACCCCTATTTGTTTATTTTTCTAAATACATTCAAATATGTATCCGCTCATGAGACAATAACC
CTGATAAATGCTTCAATAATATTGAAAAAGGAAGAGTATGAGTATTCAACATTTCCGTGTCGCCCTTATT
CCCTTTTTTGCGGCATTTTGCCTTCCTGTTTTTGCTCACCCAGAAACGCTGGTGAAAGTAAAAGATGCTG
AAGATCAGTTGGGTGCACGAGTGGGTTACATCGAACTGGATCTCAACAGCGGTAAGATCCTTGAGAGTTT
TCGCCCCGAAGAACGTTTTCCAATGATGAGCACTTTTAAAGTTCTGCTATGTGGCGCGGTATTATCCCGT
GTTGACGCCGGGCAAGAGCAACTCGGTCGCCGCATACACTATTCTCAGAATGACTTGGTTGAGTACTCAC
CAGTCACAGAAAAGCATCTTACGGATGGCATGACAGTAAGAGAATTATGCAGTGCTGCCATAACCATGAG
TGATAACACTGCGGCCAACTTACTTCTGACAACGATCGGAGGACCGAAGGAGCTAACCGCTTTTTTGCAC
AACATGGGGGATCATGTAACTCGCCTTGATCGTTGGGAACCGGAGCTGAATGAAGCCATACCAAACGACG
AGCGTGACACCACGATGCCTGCAGCAATGGCAACAACGTTGCGCAAACTATTAACTGGCGAACTACTTAC
TCTAGCTTCCCGGCAACAATTAATAGACTGGATGGAGGCGGATAAAGTTGCAGGACCACTTCTGCGCTCG
GCCCTTCCGGCTGGCTGGTTTATTGCTGATAAATCTGGAGCCGGTGAGCGTGGGTCTCGCGGTATCATTG
CAGCACTGGGGCCAGATGGTAAGCCCTCCCGTATCGTAGTTATCTACACGACGGGGAGTCAGGCAACTAT
GGATGAACGAAATAGACAGATCGCTGAGATAGGTGCCTCACTGATTAAGCATTGGTAACTGTCAGACCAA
GTTTACTCATATATACTTTAGATTGATTTAAAACTTCATTTTTAATTTAAAAGGATCTAGGTGAAGATCC
TTTTTGATAATCTCATGACCAAAATCCCTTAACGTGAGTTTTCGTTCCACTGAGCGTCAGACCCCGTAGA
AAAGATCAAAGGATCTTCTTGAGATCCTTTTTTTCTGCGCGTAATCTGCTGCTTGCAAACAAAAAAACCA
CCGCTACCAGCGGTGGTTTGTTTGCCGGATCAAGAGCTACCAACTCTTTTTCCGAAGGTAACTGGCTTCA
GCAGAGCGCAGATACCAAATACTGTCCTTCTAGTGTAGCCGTAGTTAGGCCACCACTTCAAGAACTCTGT
AGCACCGCCTACATACCTCGCTCTGCTAATCCTGTTACCAGTGGCTGCTGCCAGTGGCGATAAGTCGTGT
CTTACCGGGTTGGACTCAAGACGATAGTTACCGGATAAGGCGCAGCGGTCGGGCTGAACGGGGGGTTCGT
GCACACAGCCCAGCTTGGAGCGAACGACCTACACCGAACTGAGATACCTACAGCGTGAGCTATGAGAAAG
CGCCACGCTTCCCGAAGGGAGAAAGGCGGACAGGTATCCGGTAAGCGGCAGGGTCGGAACAGGAGAGCGC
ACGAGGGAGCTTCCAGGGGGAAACGCCTGGTATCTTTATAGTCCTGTCGGGTTTCGCCACCTCTGACTTG
AGCGTCGATTTTTGTGATGCTCGTCAGGGGGGCGGAGCCTATGGAAAAACGCCAGCAACGCGGCCTTTTT
ACGGTTCCTGGCCTTTTGCTGGCCTTTTGCTCACATGTTCTTTCCTGCGTTATCCCCTGATTCTGTGGAT
AACCGTATTACCGCCTTTGAGTGAGCTGATACCGCTCGCCGCAGCCGAACGACCGAGCGCAGCGAGTCAG
TGAGCGAGGAAGCGGAAGAGCGCCTGATGCGGTATTTTCTCCTTACGCATCTGTGCGGTATTTCACACCG
CATATATGGTGCACTCTCAGTACAATCTGCTCTGATGCCGCATAGTTAAGCCAGTATACACTCCGCTATC
GCTACGTGACTGGGTCATGGCTGCGCCCCGACACCCGCCAACACCCGCTGACGCGCCCTGACGGGCTTGT
CTGCTCCCGGCATCCGCTTACAGACAAGCTGTGACCGTCTCCGGGAGCTGCATGTGTCAGAGGTTTTCAC
CGTCATCACCGAAACGCGCGAGGCAGCTGCGGTAAAGCTCATCAGCGTGGTCGTGAAGCGATTCACAGAT
GTCTGCCTGTTCATCCGCGTCCAGCTCGTTGAGTTTCTCCAGAAGCGTTAATGTCTGGCTTCTGATAAAG
CGGGCCATGTTAAGGGCGGTTTTTTCCTGTTTGGTCACTGATGCCTCCGTGTAAGGGGGATTTCTGTTCA
TGGGGGTAATGATACCGATGAAACGAGAGAGGATGCTCACGATACGGGTTACTGATGATGAACATGCCCG
GTTACTGGAACGTTGTGAGGGTAAACAACTGGCGGTATGGATGCGGCGGGACCAGAGAAAAATCACTCAG
GGTCAATGCCAGCGCTTCGTTAATACAGATGTAGGTGTTCCACAGGGTAGCCAGCAGCATCCTGCGATGC
AGATCCGGAACATAATGGTGCAGGGCGCTGACTTCCGCGTTTCCAGACTTTACGAAACACGGAAACCGAA
GACCATTCATGTTGTTGCTCAGGTCGCAGACGTTTTGCAGCAGCAGTCGCTTCACGTTCGCTCGCGTATC
GGTGATTCATTCTGCTAACCAGTAAGGCAACCCCGCCAGCCTAGCCGGGTCCTCAACGACAGGAGCACGA
TCATGCGCACCCGTGGCCAGGACCCAACGCTGCCCGAGATGCGCCGCGTGCGGCTGCTGGAGATGGCGGA
CGCGATGGATATGTTCTGCCAAGGGTTGGTTTGCGCATTCACAGTTCTCCGCAAGAATTGATTGGCTCCA
ATTCTTGGAGTGGTGAATCCGTTAGCGAGGTGCCGCCGGCTTCCATTCAGGTCGAGGTGGCCCGGCTCCA
TGCACCGCGACGCAACGCGGGGAGGCAGACAAGGTATAGGGCGGCGCCTACAATCCATGCCAACCCGTTC
CATGTGCTCGCCGAGGCGGCATAAATCGCCGTGACGATCAGCGGTCCAGTGATCGAAGTTAGGCTGGTAA
GAGCCGCGAGCGATCCTTGAAGCTGTCCCTGATGGTCGTCATCTACCTGCCTGGACAGCATGGCCTGCAA
CGCGGGCATCCCGATGCCGCCGGAAGCGAGAAGAATCATAATGGGGAAGGCCATCCAGCCTCGCGTCGCG
AACGCCAGCAAGACGTAGCCCAGCGCGTCGGCCGCCATGCCGGCGATAATGGCCTGCTTCTCGCCGAAAC
GTTTGGTGGCGGGACCAGTGACGAAGGCTTGAGCGAGGGCGTGCAAGATTCCGAATACCGCAAGCGACAG
GCCGATCATCGTCGCGCTCCAGCGAAAGCGGTCCTCGCCGAAAATGACCCAGAGCGCTGCCGGCACCTGT
CCTACGAGTTGCATGATAAAGAAGACAGTCATAAGTGCGGCGACGATAGTCATGCCCCGCGCCCACCGGA
AGGAGCTGACTGGGTTGAAGGCTCTCAAGGGCATCGGTCGAGATCCCGGTGCCTAATGAGTGAGCTAACT
TACATTAATTGCGTTGCGCTCACTGCCCGCTTTCCAGTCGGGAAACCTGTCGTGCCAGCTGCATTAATGA
ATCGGCCAACGCGCGGGGAGAGGCGGTTTGCGTATTGGGCGCCAGGGTGGTTTTTCTTTTCACCAGTGAG
ACGGGCAACAGCTGATTGCCCTTCACCGCCTGGCCCTGAGAGAGTTGCAGCAAGCGGTCCACGCTGGTTT
GCCCCAGCAGGCGAAAATCCTGTTTGATGGTGGTTAACGGCGGGATATAACATGAGCTGTCTTCGGTATC
GTCGTATCCCACTACCGAGATATCCGCACCAACGCGCAGCCCGGACTCGGTAATGGCGCGCATTGCGCCC
AGCGCCATCTGATCGTTGGCAACCAGCATCGCAGTGGGAACGATGCCCTCATTCAGCATTTGCATGGTTT
GTTGAAAACCGGACATGGCACTCCAGTCGCCTTCCCGTTCCGCTATCGGCTGAATTTGATTGCGAGTGAG
ATATTTATGCCAGCCAGCCAGACGCAGACGCGCCGAGACAGAACTTAATGGGCCCGCTAACAGCGCGATT
TGCTGGTGACCCAATGCGACCAGATGCTCCACGCCCAGTCGCGTACCGTCTTCATGGGAGAAAATAATAC
TGTTGATGGGTGTCTGGTCAGAGACATCAAGAAATAACGCCGGAACATTAGTGCAGGCAGCTTCCACAGC
AATGGCATCCTGGTCATCCAGCGGATAGTTAATGATCAGCCCACTGACGCGTTGCGCGAGAAGATTGTGC
ACCGCCGCTTTACAGGCTTCGACGCCGCTTCGTTCTACCATCGACACCACCACGCTGGCACCCAGTTGAT
CGGCGCGAGATTTAATCGCCGCGACAATTTGCGACGGCGCGTGCAGGGCCAGACTGGAGGTGGCAACGCC
AATCAGCAACGACTGTTTGCCCGCCAGTTGTTGTGCCACGCGGTTGGGAATGTAATTCAGCTCCGCCATC
GCCGCTTCCACTTTTTCCCGCGTTTTCGCAGAAACGTGGCTGGCCTGGTTCACCACGCGGGAAACGGTCT
GATAAGAGACACCGGCATACTCTGCGACATCGTATAACGTTACTGGTTTCACATTCACCACCCTGAATTG
ACTCTCTTCCGGGCGCTATCATGCCATACCGCGAAAGGTTTTGCGCCATTCAATGGTGTCCGGGATCTCG
ACGCTCTCCCTTATGCGACTCCTGCATTAGGAAGCAGCCCAGTAGTAGGTTGAGGCCGTTGAGCACCGCC
GCCGCAAGGAATGGTGCATGCAAGGAGATGGCGCCCAACAGTCCCCCGGCCACGGGGCCTGCCACCATAC
CCACGCCGAAACAAGCGCTCATGAGCCCGAAGTGGCGAGCCCGATCTTCCCCATCGGTGATGTCGGCGAT
ATAGGCGCCAGCAACCGCACCTGTGGCGCCGGTGATGCCGGCCACGATGCGTCCGGCGTAGAGGATCGAG
ATCTCGATCCCGCGAAATTAATACGACTCACTATAGGGGAATTGTGAGCGGATAACAATTCCCCTCTAGA
AATAATTTTGTTTAACTTTAAGAAGGAGATATACCATGGGCAGCAGCCATCATCATCATCATCACAGCAG
CGGCAGAGAAAACTTGTATTTCCAGGGCCA
Features (pLannotate 1.2.2; 19 found; start..end, strand, type, name):
      2..856     +  CDS            CUS2: CUS2_YEAST - Experimental evidence at protein level: Swiss-Prot protein existence level 1. U2 snRNP protein which helps to refold U2 into a structure favorable for its binding to SF3b and SF3a prior to spliceosome assembly. Mediates functional interactions between U2 RNA and PRP5. Enforces ATP dependence during formation of the prespliceosome by brokering an interaction between PRP5 and the U2 snRNP that depends on correct U2 RNA structure. From Saccharomyces cerevisiae (strain ATCC 204508 / S288c) (Baker's yeast).
    899..947     +  terminator     T7 terminator: transcription terminator for bacteriophage T7 RNA polymerase
    970..1074    -  CDS            TcR (fragment): tetracycline efflux protein; tet; confers resistance to tetracycline
   1122..1150    -  promoter       tet promoter: E. coli promoter for tetracycline efflux protein gene
   1263..1367    +  promoter       AmpR promoter: bla
   1368..2228    +  CDS            AmpR: β-lactamase; bla; confers resistance to ampicillin, carbenicillin, and related antibiotics
   2399..2987    +  rep_origin     ori: high-copy-number ColE1/pMB1/pBR322/pUC origin of replication
   3173..3315    -  misc_feature   bom: basis of mobility region from pBR322
   3417..3608    -  CDS            rop: Rop protein, which maintains plasmids at low copy number; rop
   3625..4005    +  CDS            YPB1_ECOLX: Protein predicted: Swiss-Prot protein existence level 4. From Escherichia coli.
   4247..4871    -  CDS            TcR (fragment): tetracycline efflux protein; tet; confers resistance to tetracycline
   4886..4907    -  protein_bind   CAP binding site: CAP binding activates transcription in the presence of cAMP. E. coli catabolite activator protein
   4920..6002    -  CDS            lacI: lac repressor; lacI; The lac repressor binds to the lac operator to inhibit transcription in E. coli. This inhibition can be relieved by adding lactose or isopropyl-β-D-thiogalactopyranoside (IPTG).
   6003..6080    -  promoter       lacI promoter: lacI
   6088..6367    -  CDS            TcR (fragment): tetracycline efflux protein; tet; confers resistance to tetracycline
   6389..6407    +  promoter       T7 promoter: promoter for bacteriophage T7 RNA polymerase
   6408..6432    +  protein_bind   lac operator: The lac repressor binds to the lac operator to inhibit transcription in E. coli. This inhibition can be relieved by adding lactose or isopropyl-β-D-thiogalactopyranoside (IPTG). lac repressor encoded by lacI
   6447..6469    +  RBS            RBS: efficient ribosome binding site from bacteriophage T7 gene 10 (Olins and Rangwala, 1989)
   6488..6504    +  CDS            capTEV™ (fragment): composite tag for in vivo biotinylation, TEV protease cleavage, and 6xHis tagging
