[The description below was written by a language model from this plasmid's Addgene catalogue record and pLannotate feature annotations shown in this document.]
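Description:
wt Cus2p is an E. coli T7 expression plasmid built on the p11 backbone from a structural genomics centre, carrying the wild-type Saccharomyces cerevisiae CUS2 (YNL286W) coding sequence for recombinant protein production and crystallization. The roughly 6.5 kb plasmid is a pET/pBR322-style vector. It replicates from a ColE1/pMB1-type origin accompanied by the bom region and the rop gene, which moderates copy number, and it is selected with ampicillin through the β-lactamase gene and its own promoter. Several tetracycline-resistance fragments and a tet promoter are annotated, but these are remnants of the pBR322 lineage rather than a functional marker. The catalogue lists the vector type as both bacterial and yeast expression, yet the feature table shows no yeast origin, promoter or auxotrophic marker, so only bacterial expression is supported by the annotated parts.

The expression cassette spans the numbering origin of the circular sequence. It consists of a T7 promoter followed by a lac operator, the phage T7 gene 10 ribosome binding site, and a backbone-encoded N-terminal 6xHis tag fused to a TEV protease cleavage site; the annotation picks this tag up only as a short partial match to a composite His/TEV tag. The CUS2 open reading frame follows, cloned between NdeI and BamHI, and then a T7 terminator. A plasmid-borne lacI gene with its own promoter supplies lac repressor, so transcription is held off until IPTG induction in a host that provides T7 RNA polymerase. The His tag allows affinity purification, and TEV cleavage removes it to yield near-native protein. Cus2p is a U2 snRNP protein that helps refold U2 snRNA before spliceosome assembly and mediates interactions between U2 RNA and Prp5, and the purified protein suits structural and biochemical studies of U2 snRNA conformational dynamics.
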