Addgene plasmid #73046: wt Cus2p
Purpose: Wild-type S. cerevisiae Cus2p gene for recombinant expression and crystallization
Depositing lab: Aaron Hoskins. Depositing organization: University of Wisconsin, Madison. Publication: Conformational dynamics of stem II of the U2 snRNA. Rodgers ML, Tretbar US, Dehaven A, Alwan AA, Luo G, Mast HM, Hoskins AA. RNA. 2015 Dec 2. 10.1261/rna.052233.115 PubMed 26631165.
Backbone
  Vector backbone: p11
  Backbone manufacturer: Midwest Center for Structural Genomics
  Backbone size w/o insert (bp): 5704
  Total vector size (bp): 6538
  Vector type: Bacterial Expression, Yeast Expression
Growth in bacteria
  Bacterial resistance: Ampicillin, 100 μg/mL
  Growth temperature: 37°C
  Growth strain: DH5alpha
  Copy number: Unknown
Gene/Insert
  Gene/Insert name: CUS2p (alt name: U2 snRNP complex subunit CUS2)
  Species: S. cerevisiae (budding yeast)
  Insert size (bp): 858
  GenBank ID: 855430
  Entrez Gene: CUS2 (a.k.a. YNL286W)
  Promoter: T7
  Tag / fusion protein: 6x His tag fused to TEV cleavage site (N terminal on backbone)
  Cloning method: Restriction Enzyme; 5′ cloning site NdeI (not destroyed); 3′ cloning site BamHI (not destroyed)
  Sequencing primers: 5′ TAA TAC GAC TCA CTA TAG GG; 3′ TGGATGCTGTAGGCATAGG
Terms and licenses: Academic/Nonprofit Terms; Industry Terms: Not Available to Industry
How to cite: wt Cus2p was a gift from Aaron Hoskins (Addgene plasmid # 73046 ; http://n2t.net/addgene:73046 ; RRID:Addgene_73046)
