>Addgene plasmid #73046 | wt Cus2p | addgene partial sequence | sequence record 150787 | LacI-R 5'-GGCATACTCTGCGACATCGT-3'
ATTCACCACCCTGAATTGACTCTCTTCCGGGCGCTATCATGCCATACCGCGAAAGGTTTTGCGCCATTCA
ATGGTGTCCGGGATCTCGACGCTCTCCCTTATGCGACTCCTGCATTAGGAAGCAGCCCAGTAGTAGGTTG
AGGCCGTTGAGCACCGCCGCCGCAAGGAATGGTGCATGCAAGGAGATGGCGCCCAACAGTCCCCCGGCCA
CGGGGCCTGCCACCATACCCACGCCGAAACAAGCGCTCATGAGCCCGAAGTGGCGAGCCCGATCTTCCCC
ATCGGTGATGTCGGCGATATAGGCGCCAGCAACCGCACCTGTGGCGCCGGTGATGCCGGCCACGATGCGT
CCGGCGTAGAGGATCGAGATCTCGATCCCGCGAAATTAATACGACTCACTATAGGGGAATTGTGAGCGGA
TAACAATTCCCCTCTAGAAATAATTTTGTTTAACTTTAAGAAGGAGATATACCATGGGCAGCAGCCATCA
TCATCATCATCACAGCAGCGGCAGAGAAAACTTGTATTTCCAGGGCCATATGGATGCTGATGAATTGGAA
TTGAAAGGTCATTTGAAAAAATTGAAAAAAGAAGAATTGCTTAGAAGGAAACAGTTAAAAGAGAGTAATC
TTCAGAAAAGAGAGCTTGAATATAATAATGCCTCAAAAAATACTTCAATATATATTTCTGGTCTTCCCAC
AGACAAAACAACGAAAGAAGGACTCACTGAGCAGTTTTGCAAGTATGGAATGATAAGAACCAATCGAGAT
GGGGAACCCCTTTGCAAGCTATATGTGAATGATAAAGGCGCTTTCAAAGGGGATGCCTTGATCACTTATT
CCAAGGAAGAAAGTGTTACATTAGCAATCGAAATGATGAACGAGTCGATCTTCCTGGGAAAACAGATCAG
GGTCGAAAGAGCCCAATTTCAAAACAAGGAAGGTGACAATATGCACGGGAAAGAAAATGATTTAAAGGAG
TTCAACGGACCTGAGCCTC
