>Addgene plasmid #73046 | wt Cus2p | addgene partial sequence | sequence record 150789 | AmpSeq-F 5'-ctcatgagcggatacatatttgaa-3'
AAAATAAACAAATAGGGGTTCCGCGCACATTTCCCCGAAAAGTGCCACCTGACGTCTAAGAAACCATTAT
TATCATGACATTAACCTATAAAAATAGGCGTATCACGAGGCCCTTTCGTCTTCAAGAATTCTCATGTTTG
ACAGCTTATCATCGATAAGCTTTAATGCGGTAGTTTATCACAGTTAAATTGCTAACGCAGTCAGGCACCG
TGTATGAAATCTAACAATGCGCTCATCGTCATCCTCGGCACCGTCACCCTGGATGCTGTAGGCATAGGCT
TGGTTATGCCGGTACTGCCGGGCCTCTTGCGGGATATCCGGATATAGTTCCTCCTTTCAGCAAAAAACCC
CTCAAGACCCGTTTAGAGGCCCCAAGGGGGTTATGCTAGTTATTGCTCAGGCACTAGTTTACTTAGTTAT
TAGGATCCCTATATAAGGTCATCTTCCACTTCGCTGTCCTCATTCTTGTCACTTGTGCTTGAAGTGTTCT
CATCTCCAGAAATGAAAGCAAGCAACTTTTGCCCATCAAAATAACGTCCGGTCATGATTTTGCAACATTG
CAATGCAACTTTATTGTTCTTAAAGACGACCGTCGCTTCCCCCTTATTGGGAGATACAGATATACTGTCT
ACTTGACCTATCTCTTCACAGCCTTCCAAAAGATCTTCCTGAATATCATTTATATCATCATTTGTGTATG
ATTTGTAAATATTGAATACGTTGGCAAATATCACCGTTCGATCAGCTTTTGCTAGGCTTTCATCGTCATT
GTAATCTATTACTTCCCCCTCCCCTTCAGACTTCGCTTTTTTTAGCCTCTTTATTGGAGGCTCAGGTCCG
TTGAACTCCTTTAAATCATTTTCTTTCCCGTGCATATTGTCACCTTCC
